>Addgene plasmid #53154 | CD59-bio-His | depositor full sequence | sequence record 82778 | CD59-bio-His sequence 6953 bps
GTCGACCTCCATCACGGCCTATAAGAGTGAGGGGGAGTCAGCGGAGTTCTCCTTCCCACTCAACCTTGGA
GAGGAAAGCCTGCAGGGAGAGTTGAGATGGAAGGCAGAGAAGGCTCCTTCTTCCCAGTCCTGGATCACCT
TCTCCCTAAAGAACCAAAAGGTGTCTGTGCAGAAGTCTACTAGCAACCCCAAGTTCCAGCTGTCCGAAAC
GCTCCCACTCACCCTTCAGATACCCCAGGTCTCCCTTCAGTTTGCTGGTTCTGGCAACCTGACCCTGACT
CTGGACAGAGGGATACTGTATCAGGAAGTGAACCTGGTGGTGATGAAAGTGACTCAGCCCGACAGCAACA
CTTTGACCTGTGAGGTGATGGGACCCACCTCACCCAAGATGAGACTGATCTTGAAGCAGGAGAATCAGGA
GGCCAGGGTCTCCAGGCAGGAGAAAGTGATTCAAGTGCAGGCCCCTGAAGCAGGGGTGTGGCAATGTCTA
CTGAGTGAAGGTGAAGAGGTCAAGATGGACTCCAAGATCCAGGTTTTATCCAAAGGGTTGAATTCCGGCA
GCCTGCACCACATCCTGGACGCCCAGAAGATGCTGTGGAACCACAGGGACAGGAACCTGCCTCCTCTGGC
CCCTCTGGGCCCCCACCACCATCACCACCATTGAGTCTAGACACGTGATTAATTAAGGATCCCCCGACCT
CGACCTCTGGCTAATAAAGGAAATTTATTTTCATTGCAATAGTGTGTTGGAATTTTTTGTGTCTCTCACT
CGGAAGGACATATGGGAGGGCAAATCATTTGGTCGAGATCCCTCGGAGATCTCTAGCTAGAGGATCGATC
CCCGCCCCGGACGAACTAAACCTGACTACGACATCTCTGCCCCTTCTTCGCGGGGCAGTGCATGTAATCC
CTTCAGTTGGTTGGTACAACTTGCCAACTGGGCCCTGTTCCACATGTGACACGGGGGGGGACCAAACACA
AAGGGGTTCTCTGACTGTAGTTGACATCCTTATAAATGGATGTGCACATTTGCCAACACTGAGTGGCTTT
CATCCTGGAGCAGACTTTGCAGTCTGTGGACTGCAACACAACATTGCCTTTATGTGTAACTCTTGGCTGA
AGCTCTTACACCAATGCTGGGGGACATGTACCTCCCAGGGGCCCAGGAAGACTACGGGAGGCTACACCAA
CGTCAATCAGAGGGGCCTGTGTAGCTACCGATAAGCGGACCCTCAAGAGGGCATTAGCAATAGTGTTTAT
AAGGCCCCCTTGTTAACCCTAAACGGGTAGCATATGCTTCCCGGGTAGTAGTATATACTATCCAGACTAA
CCCTAATTCAATAGCATATGTTACCCAACGGGAAGCATATGCTATCGAATTAGGGTTAGTAAAAGGGTCC
TAAGGAACAGCGATATCTCCCACCCCATGAGCTGTCACGGTTTTATTTACATGGGGTCAGGATTCCACGA
GGGTAGTGAACCATTTTAGTCACAAGGGCAGTGGCTGAAGATCAAGGAGCGGGCAGTGAACTCTCCTGAA
TCTTCGCCTGCTTCTTCATTCTCCTTCGTTTAGCTAATAGAATAACTGCTGAGTTGTGAACAGTAAGGTG
TATGTGAGGTGCTCGAAAACAAGGTTTCAGGTGACGCCCCCAGAATAAAATTTGGACGGGGGGTTCAGTG
GTGGCATTGTGCTATGACACCAATATAACCCTCACAAACCCCTTGGGCAATAAATACTAGTGTAGGAATG
AAACATTCTGAATATCTTTAACAATAGAAATCCATGGGGTGGGGACAAGCCGTAAAGACTGGATGTCCAT
CTCACACGAATTTATGGCTATGGGCAACACATAATCCTAGTGCAATATGATACTGGGGTTATTAAGATGT
GTCCCAGGCAGGGACCAAGACAGGTGAACCATGTTGTTACACTCTATTTGTAACAAGGGGAAAGAGAGTG
GACGCCGACAGCAGCGGACTCCACTGGTTGTCTCTAACACCCCCGAAAATTAAACGGGGCTCCACGCCAA
TGGGGCCCATAAACAAAGACAAGTGGCCACTCTTTTTTTTGAAATTGTGGAGTGGGGGCACGCGTCAGCC
CCCACACGCCGCCCTGCGGTTTTGGACTGTAAAATAAGGGTGTAATAACTTGGCTGATTGTAACCCCGCT
AACCACTGCGGTCAAACCACTTGCCCACAAAACCACTAATGGCACCCCGGGGAATACCTGCATAAGTAGG
TGGGCGGGCCAAGATAGGGGCGCGATTGCTGCGATCTGGAGGACAAATTACACACACTTGCGCCTGAGCG
CCAAGCACAGGGTTGTTGGTCCTCATATTCACGAGGTCGCTGAGAGCACGGTGGGCTAATGTTGCCATGG
GTAGCATATACTACCCAAATATCTGGATAGCATATGCTATCCTAATCTATATCTGGGTAGCATAGGCTAT
CCTAATCTATATCTGGGTAGCATATGCTATCCTAATCTATATCTGGGTAGTATATGCTATCCTAATTTAT
ATCTGGGTAGCATAGGCTATCCTAATCTATATCTGGGTAGCATATGCTATCCTAATCTATATCTGGGTAG
TATATGCTATCCTAATCTGTATCCGGGTAGCATATGCTATCCTAATAGAGATTAGGGTAGTATATGCTAT
CCTAATTTATATCTGGGTAGCATATACTACCCAAATATCTGGATAGCATATGCTATCCTAATCTATATCT
GGGTAGCATATGCTATCCTAATCTATATCTGGGTAGCATAGGCTATCCTAATCTATATCTGGGTAGCATA
TGCTATCCTAATCTATATCTGGGTAGTATATGCTATCCTAATTTATATCTGGGTAGCATAGGCTATCCTA
ATCTATATCTGGGTAGCATATGCTATCCTAATCTATATCTGGGTAGTATATGCTATCCTAATCTGTATCC
GGGTAGCATATGCTATCCTCATGATAAGCTGTCAAACATGAGAATTTTCTTGAAGACGAAAGGGCCTCGT
GATACGCCTATTTTTATAGGTTAATGTCATGATAATAATGGTTTCTTAGACGTCAGGTGGCACTTTTCGG
GGAAATGTGCGCGGAACCCCTATTTGTTTATTTTTCTAAATACATTCAAATATGTATCCGCTCATGAGAC
AATAACCCTGATAAATGCTTCAATAATATTGAAAAAGGAAGAGTATGAGTATTCAACATTTCCGTGTCGC
CCTTATTCCCTTTTTTGCGGCATTTTGCCTTCCTGTTTTTGCTCACCCAGAAACGCTGGTGAAAGTAAAA
GATGCTGAAGATCAGTTGGGTGCACGAGTGGGTTACATCGAACTGGATCTCAACAGCGGTAAGATCCTTG
AGAGTTTTCGCCCCGAAGAACGTTTTCCAATGATGAGCACTTTTAAAGTTCTGCTATGTGGCGCGGTATT
ATCCCGTGTTGACGCCGGGCAAGAGCAACTCGGTCGCCGCATACACTATTCTCAGAATGACTTGGTTGAG
TACTCACCAGTCACAGAAAAGCATCTTACGGATGGCATGACAGTAAGAGAATTATGCAGTGCTGCCATAA
CCATGAGTGATAACACTGCGGCCAACTTACTTCTGACAACGATCGGAGGACCGAAGGAGCTAACCGCTTT
TTTGCACAACATGGGGGATCATGTAACTCGCCTTGATCGTTGGGAACCGGAGCTGAATGAAGCCATACCA
AACGACGAGCGTGACACCACGATGCCTGCAGCAATGGCAACAACGTTGCGCAAACTATTAACTGGCGAAC
TACTTACTCTAGCTTCCCGGCAACAATTAATAGACTGGATGGAGGCGGATAAAGTTGCAGGACCACTTCT
GCGCTCGGCCCTTCCGGCTGGCTGGTTTATTGCTGATAAATCTGGAGCCGGTGAGCGTGGGTCTCGCGGT
ATCATTGCAGCACTGGGGCCAGATGGTAAGCCCTCCCGTATCGTAGTTATCTACACGACGGGGAGTCAGG
CAACTATGGATGAACGAAATAGACAGATCGCTGAGATAGGTGCCTCACTGATTAAGCATTGGTAACTGTC
AGACCAAGTTTACTCATATATACTTTAGATTGATTTAAAACTTCATTTTTAATTTAAAAGGATCTAGGTG
AAGATCCTTTTTGATAATCTCATGACCAAAATCCCTTAACGTGAGTTTTCGTTCCACTGAGCGTCAGACC
CCGTAGAAAAGATCAAAGGATCTTCTTGAGATCCTTTTTTTCTGCGCGTAATCTGCTGCTTGCAAACAAA
AAAACCACCGCTACCAGCGGTGGTTTGTTTGCCGGATCAAGAGCTACCAACTCTTTTTCCGAAGGTAACT
GGCTTCAGCAGAGCGCAGATACCAAATACTGTTCTTCTAGTGTAGCCGTAGTTAGGCCACCACTTCAAGA
ACTCTGTAGCACCGCCTACATACCTCGCTCTGCTAATCCTGTTACCAGTGGCTGCTGCCAGTGGCGATAA
GTCGTGTCTTACCGGGTTGGACTCAAGACGATAGTTACCGGATAAGGCGCAGCGGTCGGGCTGAACGGGG
GGTTCGTGCACACAGCCCAGCTTGGAGCGAACGACCTACACCGAACTGAGATACCTACAGCGTGAGCTAT
GAGAAAGCGCCACGCTTCCCGAAGGGAGAAAGGCGGACAGGTATCCGGTAAGCGGCAGGGTCGGAACAGG
AGAGCGCACGAGGGAGCTTCCAGGGGGAAACGCCTGGTATCTTTATAGTCCTGTCGGGTTTCGCCACCTC
TGACTTGAGCGTCGATTTTTGTGATGCTCGTCAGGGGGGCGGAGCCTATGGAAAAACGCCAGCAACGCGG
CCTTTTTACGGTTCCTGGCCTTTTGCTGGCCTTTTGCTCACATGTTCTTTCCTGCGTTATCCCCTGATTC
TGTGGATAACCGTATTACCGCCTTTGAGTGAGCTGATACCGCTCGCCGCAGCCGAACGACCGAGCGCAGC
GAGTCAGTGAGCGAGGAAGCGGAAGAGCGCCCAATACGCAAACCGCCTCTCCCCGCGCGTTGGCCGATTC
ATTAATGCAGCTGGCACGACAGGTTTCCCGACTGGAAAGCGGGCAGTGAGCGCAACGCAATTAATGTGAG
TTAGCTCACTCATTAGGCACCCCAGGCTTTACACTTTATGCTTCCGGCTCGTATGTTGTGTGGAATTGTG
AGCGGATAACAATTTCACACAGGAAACAGCTATGACCATGATTACGCCAAGCTCTAGCTAGAGGTCGACC
AATTCTCATGTTTGACAGCTTATCATCGCAGATCCGGGCAACGTTGTTGCCATTGCTGCAGGCGCAGAAC
TGGTAGGTATGGAAGATCTATACATTGAATCAATATTGGCAATTAGCCATATTAGTCATTGGTTATATAG
CATAAATCAATATTGGCTATTGGCCATTGCATACGTTGTATCTATATCATAATATGTACATTTATATTGG
CTCATGTCCAATATGACCGCCATGTTGACATTGATTATTGACTAGTTATTAATAGTAATCAATTACGGGG
TCATTAGTTCATAGCCCATATATGGAGTTCCGCGTTACATAACTTACGGTAAATGGCCCGCCTGGCTGAC
CGCCCAACGACCCCCGCCCATTGACGTCAATAATGACGTATGTTCCCATAGTAACGCCAATAGGGACTTT
CCATTGACGTCAATGGGTGGAGTATTTACGGTAAACTGCCCACTTGGCAGTACATCAAGTGTATCATATG
CCAAGTCCGCCCCCTATTGACGTCAATGACGGTAAATGGCCCGCCTGGCATTATGCCCAGTACATGACCT
TACGGGACTTTCCTACTTGGCAGTACATCTACGTATTAGTCATCGCTATTACCATGGTGATGCGGTTTTG
GCAGTACACCAATGGGCGTGGATAGCGGTTTGACTCACGGGGATTTCCAAGTCTCCACCCCATTGACGTC
AATGGGAGTTTGTTTTGGCACCAAAATCAACGGGACTTTCCAAAATGTCGTAATAACCCCGCCCCGTTGA
CGCAAATGGGCGGTAGGCGTGTACGGTGGGAGGTCTATATAAGCAGAGCTCGTTTAGTGAACCGTCAGAT
CCTCACTCTCTTCCGCATCGCTGTCTGCGAGGGCCAGCTGTTGGGCTCGCGGTTGAGGACAAACTCTTCG
CGGTCTTTCCAGTACTCTTGGATCGGAAACCCGTCGGCCTCCGAACGGTACTCCGCCACCGAGGGACCTG
AGCGAGTCCGCATCGACCGGATCGGAAAACCTCTCGAGAAAGGCGTCTAACCAGTCACAGTCGCAAGGTA
GGCTGAGCACCGTGGCGGGCGGCAGCGGGTGGCGGTCGGGGTTGTTTCTGGCGGAGGTGCTGCTGATGAT
GTAATTAAAGTAGGCGGTCTTGAGACGGCGGATGGTCGAGGTGAGGTGTGGCAGGCTTGAGATCCAGCTG
TTGGGGTGAGTACTCCCTCTCAAAAGCGGGCATTACTTCTGCGCTAAGATTGTCAGTTTCCAAAAACGAG
GAGGATTTGATATTCACCTGGCCCGATCTGGCCATACACTTGAGTGACAATGACATCCACTTTGCCTTTC
TCTCCACAGGTGTCCACTCCCAGGTCCAAGTTTAAACTGCGGCCGCTGCGGCCGCCACCATGGGCATTCA
GGGCGGCAGCGTGCTGTTTGGCCTGCTGCTGGTGCTGGCCGTGTTCTGTCACAGCGGCCACAGCCTGCAG
TGCTACAACTGCCCCAACCCCACCGCCGATTGCAAGACCGCCGTGAACTGCAGCAGCGACTTCGACGCCT
GCCTGATCACAAAGGCTGGCCTCCAGGTGTACAACAAGTGCTGGAAGTTCGAGCACTGCAACTTCAACGA
CGTGACCACCCGGCTGAGAGAGAACGAGCTGACCTACTACTGCTGCAAGAAAGACCTGTGCAACTTTAAC
GAGCAGCTGGAAAACGGCGCGCC
Features (pLannotate 1.2.2; 19 found; start..end, strand, type, name):
    713..768     +  polyA_signal   β-globin poly(A) signal: rabbit β-globin polyadenylation signal (Gil and Proudfoot, 1987)
   1282..2963    -  rep_origin     oriP (fragment): Epstein-Barr virus oriP replication origin (Yates et al., 2000)
   3090..3194    +  promoter       AmpR promoter: bla
   3195..4055    +  CDS            AmpR: β-lactamase; bla; confers resistance to ampicillin, carbenicillin, and related antibiotics
   4226..4814    +  rep_origin     ori: high-copy-number ColE1/pMB1/pBR322/pUC origin of replication
   4997..5089    +  CDS            lacI (fragment): lac repressor; lacI; The lac repressor binds to the lac operator to inhibit transcription in E. coli. This inhibition can be relieved by adding lactose or isopropyl-β-D-thiogalactopyranoside (IPTG).
   5102..5123    +  protein_bind   CAP binding site: CAP binding activates transcription in the presence of cAMP. E. coli catabolite activator protein
   5138..5168    +  promoter       lac promoter: promoter for the E. coli lac operon
   5176..5192    +  protein_bind   lac operator: The lac repressor binds to the lac operator to inhibit transcription in E. coli. This inhibition can be relieved by adding lactose or isopropyl-β-D-thiogalactopyranoside (IPTG). lac repressor encoded by lacI
   5262..5278    +  promoter       tet promoter (fragment): E. coli promoter for tetracycline efflux protein gene
   5288..5313    -  CDS            bla(M) (fragment): β-lactamase lacking the signal sequence; bla(M); allows cytosolic expression of β-lactamase
   5487..5866    +  enhancer       CMV enhancer: human cytomegalovirus immediate early enhancer
   5868..6067    +  promoter       CMV promoter: human cytomegalovirus (CMV) immediate early promoter
   6135..6173    +  misc_feature   Ad SA (fragment): adenovirus major late transcript splice acceptor (Friedrich and Soriano, 1991)
   6206..6415    -  CDS            PTP (fragment): TERM_ADE02 - Experimental evidence at protein level: Swiss-Prot protein existence level 1. Protein covalently bound to the viral DNA that acts as a primer for viral genomic replication by DNA strand displacement. Assembles on the viral origin of replication in an initiation complex with viral polymerase, DBP, host NFIA and host POU2F1/OCT1. During initiation, the polymerase covalently couples the first dCTP with Ser- 580 of pTP. The terminal protein stimulates the template activity over 20 fold compared to protein-free templates. Neo-synthesized viral genomes are linked to two preterminal prot
   6446..6535    +  intron         chimeric intron (fragment): chimera between introns from adenovirus and immunoglobulin heavy chain genes
   6554..6600    +  CDS            IgH signal sequence (fragment): signal sequence from the mouse immunoglobulin heavy chain variable region
   6640..10      +  CDS            CD59 (fragment) (across the origin): CD59_HUMAN - Also known as MIC11, MIN1, MIN2, MIN3, MSK21. Experimental evidence at protein level: Swiss-Prot protein existence level 1. The soluble form from urine retains its specific complement binding activity, but exhibits greatly reduced ability to inhibit MAC assembly on cell membranes. From Homo sapiens (Human).
   6946..553     +  CDS            Cd4 (fragment) (across the origin): CD4_RAT - Experimental evidence at protein level: Swiss-Prot protein existence level 1. Integral membrane glycoprotein that plays an essential role in the immune response and serves multiple functions in responses against both external and internal offenses. In T-cells, functions primarily as a coreceptor for MHC class II molecule:peptide complex. The antigens presented by class II peptides are derived from extracellular proteins while class I peptides are derived from cytosolic proteins. Interacts simultaneously with the T-cell receptor (TCR) and the MHC class II presented by antigen presenti
