[The description below was written by a language model from this plasmid's Addgene catalogue record and pLannotate feature annotations shown in this document.]
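Description:
CD59-bio-His is a mammalian expression plasmid built on the pTT3 backbone for producing the ectodomain of human CD59 as a soluble, tagged recombinant protein. In bacteria it is maintained through a high-copy ColE1/pUC-type origin and selected with ampicillin via the β-lactamase gene. The backbone also carries an Epstein-Barr virus oriP fragment, which supports episomal maintenance in cells that supply EBNA1, a feature generally exploited for high-yield transient expression. Remnants of lac regulatory elements and other small fragments are annotated in the backbone and have no evident role in the expression cassette.

Transcription is driven by the CMV immediate early enhancer and promoter, followed by adenovirus-derived leader and splice elements and a chimeric intron fragment that typically improve mRNA processing and expression. It is terminated by a rabbit β-globin polyadenylation signal. The chemically synthesised CD59 insert, about 309 bp, sits between NotI and AscI sites that were both preserved. The feature table also detects a fragment resembling a mouse immunoglobulin heavy chain signal sequence just upstream of CD59, though the catalogue record does not say which secretion leader is used. Downstream and in frame, the backbone supplies rat CD4 domains 3 and 4, an enzymatic biotinylation sequence, a linker and a His tag. The annotation identifies the rat Cd4 segment but does not separately mark the biotinylation peptide or His tag.

Together, these C-terminal tags allow purification through the His tag, site-specific biotinylation for oriented capture on streptavidin, and detection through the CD4 domains. The associated work used such ectodomains in a human platelet receptor protein microarray to screen for extracellular receptor–ligand interactions.
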