Addgene plasmid #53154: CD59-bio-His
Purpose: Expresses full-length CD59 ectodomain in mammalian cells. C-terminal rat Cd4d3+4 tag, biotinylation sequence and His tag.
Depositing lab: Gavin Wright. Depositing organization: Wellcome Sanger Institute. Publication: A human platelet receptor protein microarray identifies FcepsilonR1alpha as an activating PEAR1 ligand. Sun Y, Vandenbriele C, Kauskot A, Verhamme P, Hoylaerts MF, Wright GJ. Mol Cell Proteomics. 2015 Feb 23. pii: mcp.M114.046946. 10.1074/mcp.M114.046946 PubMed 25713122.
Backbone
  Vector backbone: pTT3
  Backbone manufacturer: Yves Durocher, NRC
  Backbone size w/o insert (bp): 6651
  Total vector size (bp): 6960
  Modifications to backbone: Rat CD4 d3+4, enzymatic biotinylation sequence, linker and His tag (CD4d3+4-BioLHis).
  Vector type: Mammalian Expression
Growth in bacteria
  Bacterial resistance: Ampicillin, 100 μg/mL
  Growth temperature: 37°C
  Growth strain: Top10
  Copy number: High Copy
Gene/Insert
  Gene/Insert name: CD59
  Species: H. sapiens (human)
  Insert size (bp): 309
  Entrez Gene: CD59 (a.k.a. 16.3A5, 1F5, EJ16, EJ30, EL32, G344, HRF-20, HRF20, MAC-IP, MACIF, MEM43, MIC11, MIN1, MIN2, MIN3, MIRL, MSK21, p18-20)
  Promoter: CMV
  Tag / fusion protein: rat CD4 d3+4 (C terminal on backbone); enzymatic biotinylation sequence (C terminal on backbone); His tag (C terminal on backbone)
  Cloning method: Restriction Enzyme; 5′ cloning site NotI (not destroyed); 3′ cloning site AscI (not destroyed)
  Sequencing primers: 5′ CMV-fwd
Resource information
  A portion of this plasmid was derived from a plasmid made by: Insert was chemically synthesised.
Terms and licenses: Academic/Nonprofit Terms; Industry Terms: Not Available to Industry
Depositor comments: Article ref 86
How to cite: CD59-bio-His was a gift from Gavin Wright (Addgene plasmid # 53154 ; http://n2t.net/addgene:53154 ; RRID:Addgene_53154)
