>Addgene plasmid #53154 | CD59-bio-His | addgene partial sequence | sequence record 93979 | pMT2-F 5'-TTGCCTTTCTCTCCACAGGT-3'
GCGGCCGCCACCATGGGCATTCAGGGCGGCAGCGTGCTGTTTGGCCTGCTGCTGGTGCTGGCCGTGTTCT
GTCACAGCGGCCACAGCCTGCAGTGCTACAACTGCCCCAACCCCACCGCCGATTGCAAGACCGCCGTGAA
CTGCAGCAGCGACTTCGACGCCTGCCTGATCACAAAGGCTGGCCTCCAGGTGTACAACAAGTGCTGGAAG
TTCGAGCACTGCAACTTCAACGACGTGACCACCCGGCTGAGAGAGAACGAGCTGACCTACTACTGCTGCA
AGAAAGACCTGTGCAACTTTAACGAGCAGCTGGAAAACGGCGCGCCGTCGACCTCCATCACGGCCTATAA
GAGTGAGGGGGAGTCAGCGGAGTTCTCCTTCCCACTCAACCTTGGAGAGGAAAGCCTGCAGGGAGAGTTG
AGATGGAAGGCAGAGAAGGCTCCTTCTTCCCAGTCCTGGATCACCTTCTCCCTAAAGAACCAAAAGGTGT
CTGTGCAGAAGTCTACTAGCAACCCCAAGTTCCAGCTGTCCGAAACGCTCCCACTCACCCTTCAGATACC
CCAGGTCTCCCTTCAGTTTGCTGGTTCTGGCAACCTGACCCTGACTCTGGACAGAGGGATACTGTATCAG
GAAGTGAACCTGGTGGTGATGAAAGTGACTCAGCCCGACAGCAACACTTTGACCTGTGAGGTGATGGGAC
CCACCTCACCCAAGATGAGACTGATCTTGAAGCAGGAGAATCAGGAGGCCAGGGTCTCCAGGCAGGAGAA
AGTGATTCAAGTGCAGGCCCCTGAAGCAGGGGTGTGGCAATGTCTACTGAGTGAAGGTGAAGAGGTCAAG
ATGGACTCCAAGATCCAGGTTT
