>Addgene plasmid #53154 | CD59-bio-His | addgene partial sequence | sequence record 94110 | rb_glob_PA_term-R 5'-CCCATATGTCCTTCCGAGTG-3'
AATAAATTTCCTTTATTAGCCAGAGGTCGAGGTCGGGGGATCCTTAATTAATCACGTGTCTAGACTCAAT
GGTGGTGATGGTGGTGGGGGCCCAGAGGGGCCAGAGGAGGCAGGTTCCTGTCCCTGTGGTTCCACAGCAT
CTTCTGGGCGTCCAGGATGTGGTGCAGGCTGCCGGAATTCAACCCTTTGGATAAAACCTGGATCTTGGAG
TCCATCTTGACCTCTTCACCTTCACTCAGTAGACATTGCCACACCCCTGCTTCAGGGGCCTGCACTTGAA
TCACTTTCTCCTGCCTGGAGACCCTGGCCTCCTGATTCTCCTGCTTCAAGATCAGTCTCATCTTGGGTGA
GGTGGGTCCCATCACCTCACAGGTCAAAGTGTTGCTGTCGGGCTGAGTCACTTTCATCACCACCAGGTTC
ACTTCCTGATACAGTATCCCTCTGTCCAGAGTCAGGGTCAGGTTGCCAGAACCAGCAAACTGAAGGGAGA
CCTGGGGTATCTGAAGGGTGAGTGGGAGCGTTTCGGACAGCTGGAACTTGGGGTTGCTAGTAGACTTCTG
CACAGACACCTTTTGGTTCTTTAGGGAGAAGGTGATCCAGGACTGGGAAGAAGGAGCCTTCTCTGCCTTC
CATCTCAACTCTCCCTGCAGGCTTTCCTCTCCAAGGTTGAGTGGGAAGGAGAACTCCGCTGACTCCCCCT
CACTCTTATAGGCCGTGATGGAGGTCGACGGCGCGCCGTTTTCCAGCTGCTCGTTAAAGTTGCACAGGTC
TTTCTTGCAGCAGTAGTAGGTCAGCTCGTTCTCTCTCAGCCGGGTGGTCACGTCGTTGAAGTTGCAGTGC
TCGAACTTCCAGCACTTGTTGTACACCTGGAGGCCAGCC
